>Addgene plasmid #236939 | TEAD4-HaloTag Vector | addgene full sequence | sequence record 472400 | Addgene NGS Result
TTGAAATCCTTTTTTTCTGCGCGTAATCTGCTGCTTGCAAACAAAAAAACCACCGCTACCAGCGGTGGTT
TGTTTGCCGGATCAAGAGCTACCAACTCTTTTTCCGAAGGTAACTGGCTTCAGCAGAGCGCAGATACCAA
ATACTGTCCTTCTAGTGTAGCCGTAGTTAGGCCACCACTTCAAGAACTCTGTAGCACCGCCTACATACCT
CGCTCTGCTAATCCTGTTACCAGTGGCTGCTGCCAGTGGCGATAAGTCGTGTCTTACCGGGTTGGACTCA
AGACGATAGTTACCGGATAAGGCGCAGCGGTCGGGCTGAACGGGGGGTTCGTGCACACAGCCCAGCTTGG
AGCGAACGACCTACACCGAACTGAGATACCTACAGCGTGAGCTATGAGAAAGCGCCACGCTTCCCGAAGG
GAGAAAGGCGGACAGGTATCCGGTAAGCGGCAGGGTCGGAACAGGAGAGCGCACGAGGGAGCTTCCAGGG
GGAAACGCCTGGTATCTTTATAGTCCTGTCGGGTTTCGCCACCTCTGACTTGAGCGTCGATTTTTGTGAT
GCTCGTCAGGGGGGCGGAGCCTATGGAAAAACGCCAGCAACGCGGCCTTTTTACGGTTCCTGGCCTTTTG
CTGGCCTTTTGCTCACATGTTCTTTCCTGCGTTATCCCCTGATTCTGTGGATAACCGTATTACCGCCTTT
GAGTGAGCTGATACCGGTTGGGCGTCGCTTGGTCGGTCATTTCGAATCAGAAGAACTCGTCAAGAAGGCG
ATAGAAGGCGATGCGCTGCGAATCGGGAGCGGCGATACCGTAAAGCACGAGGAAGCGGTCAGCCCATTCG
CCGCCAAGCTCTTCAGCAATATCACGGGTAGCCAACGCTATGTCCTGATAGCGGTCCGCCACACCCAGCC
GGCCACAGTCGATGAATCCAGAAAAGCGGCCATTTTCCACCATGATATTCGGCAAGCAGGCATCGCCATG
GGTCACGACGAGATCCTCGCCGTCGGGCATGCGCGCCTTGAGCCTGGCGAACAGTTCGGCTGGCGCGAGC
CCCTGATGCTCTTCGTCCAGATCATCCTGATCGACAAGACCGGCTTCCATCCGAGTACGTGCTCGCTCGA
TGCGATGTTTCGCTTGGTGGTCGAATGGGCAGGTAGCCGGATCAAGCGTATGCAGCCGCCGCATTGCATC
AGCCATGATGGATACTTTCTCGGCAGGAGCAAGGTGAGATGACAGGAGATCCTGCCCCGGCACTTCGCCC
AATAGCAGCCAGTCCCTTCCCGCTTCAGTGACAACGTCGAGCACAGCTGCGCAAGGAACGCCCGTCGTGG
CCAGCCACGATAGCCGCGCTGCCTCGTCCTGCAGTTCATTCAGGGCACCGGACAGGTCGGTCTTGACAAA
AAGAACCGGGCGCCCCTGCGCTGACAGCCGGAACACGGCGGCATCAGAGCAGCCGATTGTCTGTTGTGCC
CAGTCATAGCCGAATAGCCTCTCCACCCAAGCGGCCGGAGAACCTGCGTGCAATCCATCTTGTTCAATCA
TGATCTGCCTCCTGGGTTTAGTTCCTCACCTTGTCGTATTATACTATGCCGATATACTATGCCGATGATT
AATTGTCAACAGTGGATCCATAACTTCGTATAATGTATGCTATACGAAGTTATATTAGAATTCTTAATTA
AGATTTTACCACATTTGTAGAGGTTTTACTTGCTTAAAAAAACCTCCCACATCTCCCCCTGAACCTGAAA
CATAAAATGAATGCAATTGTTGTTGTTAACTTGTTTATTGCAGCTTATAATGGTTACAAATAAAGCAATA
GCATCACAAATTTCACAAATAAAGCATTTTTTTCACTGCATTCTAGTTGTGGTTTGTCCAAACTCATCAA
TGTATCTTATCATGTCTGCTCGAAGCGGCCTTGCTCAGCGGTGGCAGCAGCCAAATCAGCTTGCATGCCT
GCAGGTCGACTCTAGAATTCTATTAACCGGAAATCTCCAGAGTAGACAGCCAGCGCGCGATCTCGCTGCC
GATCAGGTCCGGGTTGTCTTCTTGCAGCAGATTCAGACCCGGGCCGATGTCCACAGCCTTGCAGTTAGGC
AGGCTTTTGGCCAGGCGAGCGGCTTCGGCCGGTGGGATCAGAACGCCTGGGGTGCCCCAGAACAGCAGCT
TCGGGACAGGGGACTGGTGCAGCCAGTCCATGTATTCTTCGACCAGCGCGACGATGTTCGCTGGCTCACC
GGCGATTGGCAGCTCGTTTGGGAAGCGCCACAGTGGCTCGCGGTCAACAGGATTCAGGAACGGCTCGCGG
TAATGGTCCATCTCGACTTCAGTCAGCGGGCGGACGACACCCATCGGCAGCGTACCCTCGATAAAAACGT
TCTGATCGATGATCAGCTTGCGGCCGACGTCGGTGGTGCGGAAGGCCTGGAAGGTCTCGCGGGCAAATTC
TGGCCATTCGTCCCAGGTCGGGATAGGGCGGATGAACTCCATAAATGCAATACCTTTGACGCGCTCTGGA
TTGCGCTTGGCCCAGTGGAAACCCAGAGCGGAGCCCCAGTCGTGAATGACCAGGACGACCTCTTCCAGAC
CCAGGGCTTCGATGAAGGCATCCATGAAGCGGACGTGGTCGTCGAAGAAATAACCCAGGTCTGGTTTGTC
GGATTTGCCCATACCGATCAGGTCTGGAGCAATGCAGCGATGGGTCGGTGCAACATGCGGGATGATGTTG
CGCCACACGTAGGAGGAGGTCGGGTTACCGTGCAGGAACAGCACAGGGGTGCCATCGCGCGGACCAACAT
CGACGTAGTGCATGCGCTCGCCCAGGACTTCCACATAATGGGGGTCGAATGGAAAGCCAGTACCGATTTC
GGATCCATCGTTATCGCTCTGAAAGTACAGATCCTCAGTGGTTGGCTCGAGAGAAACTTCTTTCACCAGC
CTGTAGATGTGGTGCTGAGCCCCGTGCTCACTGGCTGACACCTCAAAGACATAGGCAATGCACAGCAAGG
TCTCCTGTGTGTCTCTGTTGGTGACCACCTGCAGGATGGTGAAGTTCTCCAGCACGCTGTTCATCATGTA
CTTCTCAGGGAGGTGCTTGAGCTTGTGGATGAAGTTGATCATGTACTCACAGAGCGGGGACCGGTGGATG
CGGTAAGAGTAGTGTCCATTCTCATAGCGAGCATACTCTGTCTCAACTTTCTCCACCACCTGCTTGCCGA
AAGAGCAGACCTTCGTGGAGCAGGTGATGATCATGTTCTCGGGGCTCTCATACTGGCTGGAGACCCCATA
GAAGGAGCTGCCTTCATCCTCGATGTTGGTGTTGAGGTCTGCCCAGAACTTCACAAGAAAAAAGGCATTG
GAGGGTCCCCGTTCGAAGAGATCCTTGAGTCCACCCTTTTTCTCCGGGAATTTGTCATAGATTTGGCGGA
TGTCCACGGCTTCGAGGTAGGGGTCGCTGTAGCTTGGGCTGGACTGGCCAATGTGCACGAACAGGTGCTT
GTTGTACGTGTCCGGGTCCTGCTGCTGCTCCAGGAAGGCAGAGAACTCCAACATCCAGAGCTTGGAGCTG
GCCACGCTGCGGCCCTGCCATGGGGGTGCCGGGGGCGCAGAGGGCGATGGGGCGGGCCCTGCAGGAGACT
CAAACCCTGGCAGAGGCAGCGGAGGCTGGACAGCATAGGTTTGCTGAGAGAAAGGCTTCACATCATGGGA
CGTTCCGGCTTGGCCTGGCAAAGCTCCTTGCCAAAACCCTGAGACTGCTGGGCGGCCGGGGCCCCGGGCG
AGGGCCATGCTACTGTGGAAGGCCGTGGCGGAGATGATCTGTGCAGACGACATGGCAGCCATGCTCTGCA
GGGCCTTGTCCTTAGCTGCCTGGTCCTTTAGCTTGGCCTGGATCTCGCGAGCTTTGCGACGAGCCAGCAC
CTGGATGTGGCTGGAGACCTGCTTCCTGGTGCGGGTCTTCCCTGTCCGGAGCTTGATGTAGCGGGCAATC
AGCTCGTTCCGACCATACATCTTGCCCTCGTCCGACAGGATGATTTTGCGCCTGCCACAGGGCGGGTAGA
TGGCGAGGGCCTCCTGGAAACTCTGCTCAATATCCGGGCTCCACACGCCCTCTGCGTCATTGTCGATGGG
CTTGTCCAGTGCCTGACTGCCCCCAGAGGCGGTGCTCCCCTCAGGGGAGGTGGGAGAGCTCCACTCGTTG
GAGGTAATGGTGCCGGCCGTGCCCTCCATGGCGATCGCTAGCCCTATAGTGAGTCGTATTAATACTCTAG
CCTTAAGAGCTGTAATTGAACTGGGAGTGGACACCTGTGGAGAGAAAGGCAAAGTGGATGTCAGTAAGAC
CAATAGGTGCCTATCAGAAACGCAAGAGTCTTCTCTGTCTCGACAAGCCCAGTTTCTATTGGTCTCCTTA
AACCTGTCTTGTAACCTTGATACTTACCTGCCCAGTGCCTCACGACCAACTTCTGCAGCTTAAGTTCGAG
ACTGTTGTGTCAGAAGCACTGACTGCGTTAGCAATTTAACTGTGATAAACTACCGCAATAAAGCTTCTAG
TGATCTGACGGTTCACTAAACCAGCTCTGCTTATATAGACCTCCCACCGTACACGCCTACCGCCCATTTG
CGTCAACGGGGCGGGGTTATTACGACATTTTGGAAAGTCCCGTTGATTTTGGTGCCAAAACAAACTCCCA
TTGACGTCAATGGGGTGGAGACTTGGAAATCCCCGTGAGTCAAACCGCTATCCACGCCCATTGGTGTACT
GCCAAAACCGCATCACCATGGTAATAGCGATGACTAATACGTAGATGTACTGCCAAGTAGGAAAGTCCCG
TAAGGTCATGTACTGGGCATAATGCCAGGCGGGCCATTTACCGTCATTGACGTCAATAGGGGGCGGACTT
GGCATATGATACACTTGATGTACTGCCAAGTGGGCAGTTTACCGTAAATACTCCACCCATTGACGTCAAT
GGAAAGTCCCTATTGGCGTTACTATGGGAACATACGTCATTATTGACGTCAATGGGCGGGGGTCGTTGGG
CGGTCAGCCAGGCGGGCCATTTACCGTAAGTTATGTAACGCGGAACTCCATATATGGGCTATGAACTAAT
GACCCCGTAATTGATTACTATTAATAACTAGTGGCGCGCCATAATCCTAGGCTCTCGTACGAAGTCAGCT
GATAACGTCGACGTATTGCGGCCGCGGATCATAATCAGCCATACCACATTTGTAGAGGTTTTACTTGCTT
TAAAAAACCTCCCACACCTCCCCCTGAACCTGAAACATAAAATGAATGCAATTGTTGTTGTTAACTTGTT
TATTGCAGCTTATAATGGTTACAAATAAAGCAATAGCATCACAAATTTCACAAATAAAGCATTTTTTTCA
CTGCCGACGTCTTAATTAACGCGTCTTGCGCAGCACCATGGCCTGAAATAACCTCTGAAAGAGGAACTTG
GTTAGGTACCTTCTGAGGCGGAAAGAACCAGCTGTGGAATGTGTGTCAGTTAGGGTGTGGAAAGTCCCCA
GGCTCCCCAGCAGGCAGAAGTATGCAAAGCATGCATCTCAATTAGTCAGCAACCAGGTGTGGAAAGTCCC
CAGGCTCCCCAGCAGGCAGAAGTATGCAAAGCATGCATCTCAATTAGTCAGCAACCATAGTCCCGCCCCT
AACTCCGCCCATCCCGCCCCTAACTCCGCCCAGTTCCGCCCATTCTCCGCCCCATGGCTGACTAATTTTT
TTTATTTATGCAGAGGCCGAGGCCGCCTCGGCCTCTGAGCTATTCCAGAAGTAGTGAGGAGGCTTTTTTG
GAGGCCTAGGCTTTTGCAAAAAGCTCGATTCTTCTGACACTAGCGCCACCATGGCCAAGCCTTTGTCTCA
AGAAGAATCCACCCTCATTGAAAGAGCAACGGCTACAATCAACAGCATCCCCATCTCTGAAGACTACAGC
GTCGCCAGCGCAGCTCTCTCTAGCGACGGCCGCATCTTCACTGGTGTCAATGTATATCATTTTACTGGGG
GACCTTGTGCAGAACTCGTGGTGCTGGGCACTGCTGCTGCTGCGGCAGCTGGCAACCTGACTTGTATCGT
CGCGATCGGAAATGAGAACAGGGGCATCTTGAGCCCCTGCGGACGGTGCCGACAGGTGCTTCTCGATCTG
CATCCTGGGATCAAAGCCATAGTGAAGGACAGTGATGGACAGCCGACGGCAGTTGGGATTCGTGAATTGC
TGCCCTCTGGTTATGTGTGGGAGGGCTAAACTCTAGCCATCACGATGGCCGCAATAAAATATCTTTATTT
TCATTACATCTGTGTGTTGGTTTTTTGTGTGACGATTCCGGACTATAAAAGGATCTAGGTGAAGATCCTT
TTTGATAATCTCATGACCAAAATCCCTTAACGTGAGTTTTCGTTCCACTGAGCGTCAGACCCCGTAGAAA
AGATCAAAGGATCTTC
Features (pLannotate 1.2.2; 20 found; start..end, strand, type, name):
      1..589     +  rep_origin     ori: high-copy-number ColE1/pMB1/pBR322/pUC origin of replication
    750..1541    -  CDS            neo: KKA2_KLEPN - Also known as kan, nptII. Experimental evidence at protein level: Swiss-Prot protein existence level 1. Resistance to kanamycin, neomycin, paromomycin, ribostamycin, butirosin and gentamicin B. From Klebsiella pneumoniae.
   1573..1620    -  promoter       EM7 promoter: synthetic bacterial promoter&nbsp
   1630..1663    -  protein_bind   loxP: Cre-mediated recombination occurs in the 8-bp core sequence (GCATACAT). Cre recombinase
   1687..1755    +  CDS            large T antigen (fragment): large T antigen from SV40 (simian virus 40)
   1778..1899    +  polyA_signal   SV40 poly(A) signal: SV40 polyadenylation signal
   1925..1952    -  CDS            SET1 (fragment): solubility-enhancement tag derived from T7 phage gene 10B
   1948..1976    -  misc_feature   MCS (fragment): pUC18/19 multiple cloning site
   1987..2870    -  CDS            HaloTag® (fragment): modified bacterial dehalogenase that forms covalent bonds with chloroalkane derivatives
   2886..2906    -  CDS            TEV site: tobacco etch virus (TEV) protease recognition and cleavage site
   2928..4229    -  CDS            TEAD4: TEAD4_HUMAN - Also known as RTEF1, TCF13L1, TEF3. Experimental evidence at protein level: Swiss-Prot protein existence level 1. Transcription factor which plays a key role in the Hippo signaling pathway, a pathway involved in organ size control and tumor suppression by restricting proliferation and promoting apoptosis. The core of this pathway is composed of a kinase cascade wherein MST1/MST2, in complex with its regulatory protein SAV1, phosphorylates and activates LATS1/2 in complex with its regulatory protein MOB1, which in turn phosphorylates and inactivates YAP1 oncoprotein and WWTR1/TAZ.
   4243..4261    -  promoter       T7 promoter: promoter for bacteriophage T7 RNA polymerase
   4305..4437    -  intron         chimeric intron: chimera between introns from human β-globin and immunoglobulin heavy chain genes
   4576..4775    -  promoter       CMV promoter: human cytomegalovirus (CMV) immediate early promoter
   4777..5142    -  enhancer       CMV enhancer: human cytomegalovirus immediate early enhancer
   5207..5290    +  CDS            large T antigen (fragment): large T antigen from SV40 (simian virus 40)
   5313..5394    +  polyA_signal   SV40 poly(A) signal: SV40 polyadenylation signal
   5473..5830    +  promoter       SV40 promoter: SV40 enhancer and early promoter
   5861..6259    +  CDS            BSD: blasticidin S deaminase; Aspergillus terreus BSD; confers resistance to blasticidin
   6283..6331    +  polyA_signal   poly(A) signal: synthetic polyadenylation signal
