[The description below was written by a language model from this plasmid's Addgene catalogue record and pLannotate feature annotations shown in this document.]
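Description:
TEAD4-HaloTag Vector is a mammalian expression plasmid built on the pFC221K HaloTag CMV-Blast BiBRET backbone and designed to produce human TEAD4 fused at its C terminus to HaloTag. It is a 6,456-nt, high-copy plasmid that replicates in E. coli from a ColE1/pUC-type origin. Bacterial selection is with kanamycin, through an nptII (neo) gene driven by the synthetic EM7 bacterial promoter. For selection in mammalian cells, a separate cassette places the blasticidin S deaminase gene (BSD) under the SV40 enhancer/early promoter, followed by a synthetic polyadenylation signal.

The expression unit consists of the CMV immediate-early enhancer and promoter, a chimeric β-globin/immunoglobulin intron that typically improves transcript processing and expression, and a T7 promoter immediately upstream of the coding region, which could support in vitro transcription. The unmutated TEAD4 open reading frame is followed by a TEV protease recognition site and then HaloTag, so the tag can in principle be cleaved from the fusion. An SV40 polyadenylation signal lies adjacent to the end of the cassette, and a second lies beyond the CMV enhancer. A single loxP site sits next to the kanamycin cassette; the record does not state its purpose.

TEAD4 is a transcription factor acting downstream of the Hippo pathway together with the coactivators YAP1 and WWTR1/TAZ. HaloTag is a modified bacterial dehalogenase that bonds covalently to chloroalkane ligands, allowing fluorescent labelling or capture of the fusion. The "BiBRET" backbone name suggests use as an energy-transfer acceptor in bioluminescence resonance energy transfer assays, but the record states only that the plasmid expresses the fusion in mammalian cells.
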