Addgene plasmid #236939: TEAD4-HaloTag Vector
Purpose: Express TEAD4-HaloTag(R) Fusion Protein in Mammalian Cells under a CMV promoter
Depositing lab: Promega Corporation.
Backbone
  Vector backbone: pFC221K HaloTag(R) CMV-Blast BiBRET Vector
  Vector type: Mammalian Expression
  Selectable markers: Blasticidin
Growth in bacteria
  Bacterial resistance: Kanamycin, 50 μg/mL
  Growth temperature: 37°C
  Growth strain: DH5alpha
  Copy number: High Copy
Gene/Insert
  Gene/Insert name: TEAD4
  Species: H. sapiens (human)
  Mutation: None
  Entrez Gene: TEAD4 (a.k.a. EFTR-2, RTEF1, TCF13L1, TEF-3, TEF3, TEFR-1, hRTEF-1B)
  Promoter: CMV
  Tag / fusion protein: HaloTag (R) (C terminal on backbone)
  Cloning method: Other
Terms and licenses: Academic/Nonprofit Terms; Industry Terms
How to cite: TEAD4-HaloTag Vector was a gift from Promega Corporation (Addgene plasmid # 236939)
